Addgene plasmid #242668: pCMV-SpCas9-VRQR(+D269A)-P2A-EGFP (LRF64)
Purpose: CMV promoter expression plasmid for human codon optimized SpCas9-VRQR(D269A)-BPNLS(SV40)-3xFLAG-P2A-EGFP
Depositing lab: Benjamin Kleinstiver. Depositing organization: Massachusetts General Hospital. Publication: Treatment of a severe vascular disease using a bespoke CRISPR-Cas9 base editor in mice. Alves CRR, Das S, Krishnan V, Ha LL, Fox LR, Stutzman HE, Shamber CE, Kalailingam P, McCarthy S, Lino Cardenas CL, Fong CE, Imai T, Mitra S, Yun S, Wood RK, Benning FMC, Roh K, Lawton J, Kim N, Silverstein RA, Ferreira da Silva J, de la Cruz D, Richa R, Xie J, Gray-Edwards HL, Malhotra R, Chung DY, Chao LH, Tsai SQ, Maguire CA, Lindsay ME, Kleinstiver BP, Musolino PL. Nat Biomed Eng. 2025 Sep 11:10.1038/s41551-025-01499-1. doi: 10.1038/s41551-025-01499-1. PubMed 40935887.
Backbone
  Vector backbone: pCMV-T7-SpCas9-P2A-EGFP (RTW3027) (Addgene Plasmid #139987)
  Vector type: Mammalian Expression, CRISPR
Growth in bacteria
  Bacterial resistance: Ampicillin, 100 μg/mL
  Growth temperature: 37°C
  Growth strain: DH5alpha
  Copy number: High Copy
Gene/Insert
  Gene/Insert name: pCMV-SpCas9-VRQR(D269A)-BPNLS(SV40)-3xFLAG-P2A-EGFP (alt names: LRF64; SpCas9-VRQR(+D269A) nuclease)
  Species: Synthetic
  Mutation: VRQR + D269A mutations in SpCas9(D269A/D1135V/G1218R/R1335Q/T1337R)
  Promoter: CMV and T7
  Tag / fusion protein: BPNLS (N terminal on insert)
  Cloning method: Gibson Cloning
  Sequencing primers: 5′ oBK6928-CCAAGTCTCCACCCCATTGACG; 3′ oBK219-GGGAGTGGCACCTTCCAGGGTC
Terms and licenses: Academic/Nonprofit Terms; Industry Terms: Not Available to Industry
How to cite: pCMV-SpCas9-VRQR(+D269A)-P2A-EGFP (LRF64) was a gift from Benjamin Kleinstiver (Addgene plasmid # 242668 ; http://n2t.net/addgene:242668 ; RRID:Addgene_242668)
