[The description below was written by a language model from this plasmid's Addgene catalogue record and pLannotate feature annotations shown in this document.]
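Description:
pCMV-SpCas9-VRQR(+D269A)-P2A-EGFP (LRF64) is an 8,451 nt mammalian expression and CRISPR plasmid built by Gibson cloning on the pCMV-T7-SpCas9-P2A-EGFP backbone. It is propagated in E. coli as a high-copy plasmid through a ColE1/pUC-type origin and selected with ampicillin via the β-lactamase gene and its native promoter. The remaining bacterial-side annotations (lac promoter and operator, CAP site, and fragments of lacI, bom, an SV40 promoter and a pBluescript polylinker) are backbone remnants with no stated role in the construct.

The payload is a single open reading frame driven by the human CMV immediate-early enhancer and promoter. A T7 promoter lies just upstream of the coding sequence, so the same cassette can also serve as a template for T7 RNA polymerase transcription. The frame encodes human codon-optimised Streptococcus pyogenes Cas9 carrying the VRQR substitutions (D1135V, G1218R, R1335Q, T1337R), a variant set known for shifting PAM preference towards NGA sites, plus an additional D269A mutation. The record describes this protein as a nuclease. According to the construct name, Cas9 is followed by a bipartite SV40 nuclear localisation signal, a 3xFLAG epitope for detection, a P2A ribosome-skipping peptide and EGFP, and transcription ends at the bGH polyadenylation signal. The catalogue's tag field instead lists the BPNLS as N-terminal, and the feature table annotates neither the NLS nor the P2A. Because of the P2A, EGFP is released as a separate protein and marks transfected cells that express the nuclease.

No guide RNA cassette is annotated, so a guide would have to be supplied separately. The plasmid comes from work developing a bespoke Cas9 base editor for a vascular disease in mice, but the record does not explain the specific purpose of the D269A change.
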