Features (pLannotate 1.2.2; 17 found; start..end, strand, type, name):
    132..335     +  promoter       CMV promoter: human cytomegalovirus (CMV) immediate early promoter
    377..395     +  promoter       T7 promoter: promoter for bacteriophage T7 RNA polymerase
    409..4512    +  CDS            Cas9: Cas9 (Csn1) endonuclease from the Streptococcus pyogenes Type II CRISPR/Cas system generates RNA-guided double strand breaks in DNA
   4600..4665    +  CDS            3xFLAG: three tandem FLAG® epitope tags, followed by an enterokinase cleavage site
   4741..5457    +  CDS            EGFP: EGFP is a basic (constitutively fluorescent) green fluorescent protein published in 1996, derived from Aequorea victoria. It is reported to be a rapidly-maturing weak dimer with moderate acid sensitivity.
   5512..5736    +  polyA_signal   bGH poly(A) signal: bovine growth hormone polyadenylation signal
   5740..5761    +  promoter       SV40 promoter (fragment): SV40 enhancer and early promoter
   5766..5782    +  misc_feature   MCS (fragment): pBluescript multiple cloning site
   5831..5847    -  protein_bind   lac operator: The lac repressor binds to the lac operator to inhibit transcription in E. coli. This inhibition can be relieved by adding lactose or isopropyl-β-D-thiogalactopyranoside (IPTG). lac repressor encoded by lacI
   5855..5885    -  promoter       lac promoter: promoter for the E. coli lac operon
   5900..5921    -  protein_bind   CAP binding site: CAP binding activates transcription in the presence of cAMP. E. coli catabolite activator protein
   5934..6026    -  CDS            lacI (fragment): lac repressor; lacI; The lac repressor binds to the lac operator to inhibit transcription in E. coli. This inhibition can be relieved by adding lactose or isopropyl-β-D-thiogalactopyranoside (IPTG).
   6209..6797    -  rep_origin     ori: high-copy-number ColE1/pMB1/pBR322/pUC origin of replication
   6968..7828    -  CDS            AmpR: β-lactamase; bla; confers resistance to ampicillin, carbenicillin, and related antibiotics
   7829..7933    -  promoter       AmpR promoter: bla
   8004..8048    -  misc_feature   bom (fragment): basis of mobility region from pBR322
   8203..131     +  enhancer       CMV enhancer (across the origin): human cytomegalovirus immediate early enhancer
>Addgene plasmid #242668 | pCMV-SpCas9-VRQR(+D269A)-P2A-EGFP (LRF64) | addgene full sequence | sequence record 488987 | Addgene NGS Result
ATATGCCAAGTACGCCCCCTATTGACGTCAATGACGGTAAATGGCCCGCCTGGCATTATGCCCAGTACAT
GACCTTATGGGACTTTCCTACTTGGCAGTACATCTACGTATTAGTCATCGCTATTACCATGGTGATGCGG
TTTTGGCAGTACATCAATGGGCGTGGATAGCGGTTTGACTCACGGGGATTTCCAAGTCTCCACCCCATTG
ACGTCAATGGGAGTTTGTTTTGGCACCAAAATCAACGGGACTTTCCAAAATGTCGTAACAACTCCGCCCC
ATTGACGCAAATGGGCGGTAGGCGTGTACGGTGGGAGGTCTATATAAGCAGAGCTGGTTTAGTGAACCGT
CAGATCCGCTAGAGATCCGCGGCCGCTAATACGACTCACTATAGGGAGAGCCGCCACCATGGACAAGAAG
TACAGCATCGGCCTGGACATCGGCACCAACTCTGTGGGCTGGGCCGTGATCACCGACGAGTACAAGGTGC
CCAGCAAGAAATTCAAGGTGCTGGGCAACACCGACCGGCACAGCATCAAGAAGAACCTGATCGGAGCCCT
GCTGTTCGACAGCGGCGAAACAGCCGAGGCCACCCGGCTGAAGAGAACCGCCAGAAGAAGATACACCAGA
CGGAAGAACCGGATCTGCTATCTGCAAGAGATCTTCAGCAACGAGATGGCCAAGGTGGACGACAGCTTCT
TCCACAGACTGGAAGAGTCCTTCCTGGTGGAAGAGGATAAGAAGCACGAGCGGCACCCCATCTTCGGCAA
CATCGTGGACGAGGTGGCCTACCACGAGAAGTACCCCACCATCTACCACCTGAGAAAGAAACTGGTGGAC
AGCACCGACAAGGCCGACCTGCGGCTGATCTATCTGGCCCTGGCCCACATGATCAAGTTCCGGGGCCACT
TCCTGATCGAGGGCGACCTGAACCCCGACAACAGCGACGTGGACAAGCTGTTCATCCAGCTGGTGCAGAC
CTACAACCAGCTGTTCGAGGAAAACCCCATCAACGCCAGCGGCGTGGACGCCAAGGCCATCCTGTCTGCC
AGACTGAGCAAGAGCAGACGGCTGGAAAATCTGATCGCCCAGCTGCCCGGCGAGAAGAAGAATGGCCTGT
TCGGAAACCTGATTGCCCTGAGCCTGGGCCTGACCCCCAACTTCAAGAGCAACTTCGACCTGGCCGAGGA
TGCCAAACTGCAGCTGAGCAAGGCCACCTACGACGACGACCTGGACAACCTGCTGGCCCAGATCGGCGAC
CAGTACGCCGACCTGTTTCTGGCCGCCAAGAACCTGTCCGACGCCATCCTGCTGAGCGACATCCTGAGAG
TGAACACCGAGATCACCAAGGCCCCCCTGAGCGCCTCTATGATCAAGAGATACGACGAGCACCACCAGGA
CCTGACCCTGCTGAAAGCTCTCGTGCGGCAGCAGCTGCCTGAGAAGTACAAAGAGATTTTCTTCGACCAG
AGCAAGAACGGCTACGCCGGCTACATTGACGGCGGAGCCAGCCAGGAAGAGTTCTACAAGTTCATCAAGC
CCATCCTGGAAAAGATGGACGGCACCGAGGAACTGCTCGTGAAGCTGAACAGAGAGGACCTGCTGCGGAA
GCAGCGGACCTTCGACAACGGCAGCATCCCCCACCAGATCCACCTGGGAGAGCTGCACGCCATTCTGCGG
CGGCAGGAAGATTTTTACCCATTCCTGAAGGACAACCGGGAAAAGATCGAGAAGATCCTGACCTTCCGCA
TCCCCTACTACGTGGGCCCTCTGGCCAGGGGAAACAGCAGATTCGCCTGGATGACCAGAAAGAGCGAGGA
AACCATCACCCCCTGGAACTTCGAGGAAGTGGTGGACAAGGGCGCTTCCGCCCAGAGCTTCATCGAGCGG
ATGACCAACTTCGATAAGAACCTGCCCAACGAGAAGGTGCTGCCCAAGCACAGCCTGCTGTACGAGTACT
TCACCGTGTATAACGAGCTGACCAAAGTGAAATACGTGACCGAGGGAATGAGAAAGCCCGCCTTCCTGAG
CGGCGAGCAGAAAAAGGCCATCGTGGACCTGCTGTTCAAGACCAACCGGAAAGTGACCGTGAAGCAGCTG
AAAGAGGACTACTTCAAGAAAATCGAGTGCTTCGACTCCGTGGAAATCTCCGGCGTGGAAGATCGGTTCA
ACGCCTCCCTGGGCACATACCACGATCTGCTGAAAATTATCAAGGACAAGGACTTCCTGGACAATGAGGA
AAACGAGGACATTCTGGAAGATATCGTGCTGACCCTGACACTGTTTGAGGACAGAGAGATGATCGAGGAA
CGGCTGAAAACCTATGCCCACCTGTTCGACGACAAAGTGATGAAGCAGCTGAAGCGGCGGAGATACACCG
GCTGGGGCAGGCTGAGCCGGAAGCTGATCAACGGCATCCGGGACAAGCAGTCCGGCAAGACAATCCTGGA
TTTCCTGAAGTCCGACGGCTTCGCCAACAGAAACTTCATGCAGCTGATCCACGACGACAGCCTGACCTTT
AAAGAGGACATCCAGAAAGCCCAGGTGTCCGGCCAGGGCGATAGCCTGCACGAGCACATTGCCAATCTGG
CCGGCAGCCCCGCCATTAAGAAGGGCATCCTGCAGACAGTGAAGGTGGTGGACGAGCTCGTGAAAGTGAT
GGGCCGGCACAAGCCCGAGAACATCGTGATCGAAATGGCCAGAGAGAACCAGACCACCCAGAAGGGACAG
AAGAACAGCCGCGAGAGAATGAAGCGGATCGAAGAGGGCATCAAAGAGCTGGGCAGCCAGATCCTGAAAG
AACACCCCGTGGAAAACACCCAGCTGCAGAACGAGAAGCTGTACCTGTACTACCTGCAGAATGGGCGGGA
TATGTACGTGGACCAGGAACTGGACATCAACCGGCTGTCCGACTACGATGTGGACCATATCGTGCCTCAG
AGCTTTCTGAAGGACGACTCCATCGACAACAAGGTGCTGACCAGAAGCGACAAGAACCGGGGCAAGAGCG
ACAACGTGCCCTCCGAAGAGGTCGTGAAGAAGATGAAGAACTACTGGCGGCAGCTGCTGAACGCCAAGCT
GATTACCCAGAGAAAGTTCGACAATCTGACCAAGGCCGAGAGAGGCGGCCTGAGCGAACTGGATAAGGCC
GGCTTCATCAAGAGACAGCTGGTGGAAACCCGGCAGATCACAAAGCACGTGGCACAGATCCTGGACTCCC
GGATGAACACTAAGTACGACGAGAATGACAAGCTGATCCGGGAAGTGAAAGTGATCACCCTGAAGTCCAA
GCTGGTGTCCGATTTCCGGAAGGATTTCCAGTTTTACAAAGTGCGCGAGATCAACAACTACCACCACGCC
CACGACGCCTACCTGAACGCCGTCGTGGGAACCGCCCTGATCAAAAAGTACCCTAAGCTGGAAAGCGAGT
TCGTGTACGGCGACTACAAGGTGTACGACGTGCGGAAGATGATCGCCAAGAGCGAGCAGGAAATCGGCAA
GGCTACCGCCAAGTACTTCTTCTACAGCAACATCATGAACTTTTTCAAGACCGAGATTACCCTGGCCAAC
GGCGAGATCCGGAAGCGGCCTCTGATCGAGACAAACGGCGAAACCGGGGAGATCGTGTGGGATAAGGGCC
GGGATTTTGCCACCGTGCGGAAAGTGCTGAGCATGCCCCAAGTGAATATCGTGAAAAAGACCGAGGTGCA
GACAGGCGGCTTCAGCAAAGAGTCTATCCTGCCCAAGAGGAACAGCGATAAGCTGATCGCCAGAAAGAAG
GACTGGGACCCTAAGAAGTACGGCGGCTTCGTGAGCCCCACCGTGGCCTATTCTGTGCTGGTGGTGGCCA
AAGTGGAAAAGGGCAAGTCCAAGAAACTGAAGAGTGTGAAAGAGCTGCTGGGGATCACCATCATGGAAAG
AAGCAGCTTCGAGAAGAATCCCATCGACTTTCTGGAAGCCAAGGGCTACAAAGAAGTGAAAAAGGACCTG
ATCATCAAGCTGCCTAAGTACTCCCTGTTCGAGCTGGAAAACGGCCGGAAGAGAATGCTGGCCTCTGCCA
GAGAACTGCAGAAGGGAAACGAACTGGCCCTGCCCTCCAAATATGTGAACTTCCTGTACCTGGCCAGCCA
CTATGAGAAGCTGAAGGGCTCCCCCGAGGATAATGAGCAGAAACAGCTGTTTGTGGAACAGCACAAGCAC
TACCTGGACGAGATCATCGAGCAGATCAGCGAGTTCTCCAAGAGAGTGATCCTGGCCGACGCTAATCTGG
ACAAAGTGCTGTCCGCCTACAACAAGCACCGGGATAAGCCCATCAGAGAGCAGGCCGAGAATATCATCCA
CCTGTTTACCCTGACCAATCTGGGAGCCCCTGCCGCCTTCAAGTACTTTGACACCACCATCGACCGGAAG
CAGTACAGAAGCACCAAAGAGGTGCTGGACGCCACCCTGATCCACCAGAGCATCACCGGCCTGTACGAGA
CACGGATCGACCTGTCTCAGCTGGGAGGCGACGGATCCGGCGGAGGCGGAAGCGGGAAAAGAACCGCCGA
CGGCAGCGAATTCGAGCCCAAGAAGAAGAGGAAAGTCTCGAGCGGAGGCGACTACAAAGACCATGACGGT
GATTATAAAGATCATGACATCGATTACAAGGATGACGATGACAAGGGAGGCGGTGGAAGCGGCGCAACAA
ACTTCTCTCTGCTGAAACAAGCCGGAGATGTCGAAGAGAATCCTGGACCGATGGTGAGCAAGGGCGAGGA
GCTGTTCACCGGGGTGGTGCCCATCCTGGTCGAGCTGGACGGCGACGTAAACGGCCACAAGTTCAGCGTG
TCCGGCGAGGGCGAGGGCGATGCCACCTACGGCAAGCTGACCCTGAAGTTCATCTGCACCACCGGCAAGC
TGCCCGTGCCCTGGCCCACCCTCGTGACCACCCTGACCTACGGCGTGCAGTGCTTCAGCCGCTACCCCGA
CCACATGAAGCAGCACGACTTCTTCAAGTCCGCCATGCCCGAAGGCTACGTCCAGGAGCGCACCATCTTC
TTCAAGGACGACGGCAACTACAAGACCCGCGCCGAGGTGAAGTTCGAGGGCGACACCCTGGTGAACCGCA
TCGAGCTGAAGGGCATCGACTTCAAGGAGGACGGCAACATCCTGGGGCACAAGCTGGAGTACAACTACAA
CAGCCACAACGTCTATATCATGGCCGACAAGCAGAAGAACGGCATCAAGGTGAACTTCAAGATCCGCCAC
AACATCGAGGACGGCAGCGTGCAGCTCGCCGACCACTACCAGCAGAACACCCCCATCGGCGACGGCCCCG
TGCTGCTGCCCGACAACCACTACCTGAGCACCCAGTCCGCCCTGAGCAAAGACCCCAACGAGAAGCGCGA
TCACATGGTCCTGCTGGAGTTCGTGACCGCCGCCGGGATCACTCTCGGCATGGACGAGCTGTACAAGTGA
CCGGTCATCATCACCATCACCATTGAGTTTAAACCCGCTGATCAGCCTCGACTGTGCCTTCTAGTTGCCA
GCCATCTGTTGTTTGCCCCTCCCCCGTGCCTTCCTTGACCCTGGAAGGTGCCACTCCCACTGTCCTTTCC
TAATAAAATGAGGAAATTGCATCGCATTGTCTGAGTAGGTGTCATTCTATTCTGGGGGGTGGGGTGGGGC
AGGACAGCAAGGGGGAGGATTGGGAAGACAATAGCAGGCATGCTGGGGATGCGGTGGGCTCTATGGCTTC
TGAGGCGGAAAGAACCAGCTGGGGCTCGATACCGTCGACCTCTAGCTAGAGCTTGGCGTAATCATGGTCA
TAGCTGTTTCCTGTGTGAAATTGTTATCCGCTCACAATTCCACACAACATACGAGCCGGAAGCATAAAGT
GTAAAGCCTAGGGTGCCTAATGAGTGAGCTAACTCACATTAATTGCGTTGCGCTCACTGCCCGCTTTCCA
GTCGGGAAACCTGTCGTGCCAGCTGCATTAATGAATCGGCCAACGCGCGGGGAGAGGCGGTTTGCGTATT
GGGCGCTCTTCCGCTTCCTCGCTCACTGACTCGCTGCGCTCGGTCGTTCGGCTGCGGCGAGCGGTATCAG
CTCACTCAAAGGCGGTAATACGGTTATCCACAGAATCAGGGGATAACGCAGGAAAGAACATGTGAGCAAA
AGGCCAGCAAAAGGCCAGGAACCGTAAAAAGGCCGCGTTGCTGGCGTTTTTCCATAGGCTCCGCCCCCCT
GACGAGCATCACAAAAATCGACGCTCAAGTCAGAGGTGGCGAAACCCGACAGGACTATAAAGATACCAGG
CGTTTCCCCCTGGAAGCTCCCTCGTGCGCTCTCCTGTTCCGACCCTGCCGCTTACCGGATACCTGTCCGC
CTTTCTCCCTTCGGGAAGCGTGGCGCTTTCTCATAGCTCACGCTGTAGGTATCTCAGTTCGGTGTAGGTC
GTTCGCTCCAAGCTGGGCTGTGTGCACGAACCCCCCGTTCAGCCCGACCGCTGCGCCTTATCCGGTAACT
ATCGTCTTGAGTCCAACCCGGTAAGACACGACTTATCGCCACTGGCAGCAGCCACTGGTAACAGGATTAG
CAGAGCGAGGTATGTAGGCGGTGCTACAGAGTTCTTGAAGTGGTGGCCTAACTACGGCTACACTAGAAGA
ACAGTATTTGGTATCTGCGCTCTGCTGAAGCCAGTTACCTTCGGAAAAAGAGTTGGTAGCTCTTGATCCG
GCAAACAAACCACCGCTGGTAGCGGTGGTTTTTTTGTTTGCAAGCAGCAGATTACGCGCAGAAAAAAAGG
ATCTCAAGAAGATCCTTTGATCTTTTCTACGGGGTCTGACGCTCAGTGGAACGAAAACTCACGTTAAGGG
ATTTTGGTCATGAGATTATCAAAAAGGATCTTCACCTAGATCCTTTTAAATTAAAAATGAAGTTTTAAAT
CAATCTAAAGTATATATGAGTAAACTTGGTCTGACAGTTACCAATGCTTAATCAGTGAGGCACCTATCTC
AGCGATCTGTCTATTTCGTTCATCCATAGTTGCCTGACTCCCCGTCGTGTAGATAACTACGATACGGGAG
GGCTTACCATCTGGCCCCAGTGCTGCAATGATACCGCGAGACCCACGCTCACCGGCTCCAGATTTATCAG
CAATAAACCAGCCAGCCGGAAGGGCCGAGCGCAGAAGTGGTCCTGCAACTTTATCCGCCTCCATCCAGTC
TATTAATTGTTGCCGGGAAGCTAGAGTAAGTAGTTCGCCAGTTAATAGTTTGCGCAACGTTGTTGCCATT
GCTACAGGCATCGTGGTGTCACGCTCGTCGTTTGGTATGGCTTCATTCAGCTCCGGTTCCCAACGATCAA
GGCGAGTTACATGATCCCCCATGTTGTGCAAAAAAGCGGTTAGCTCCTTCGGTCCTCCGATCGTTGTCAG
AAGTAAGTTGGCCGCAGTGTTATCACTCATGGTTATGGCAGCACTGCATAATTCTCTTACTGTCATGCCA
TCCGTAAGATGCTTTTCTGTGACTGGTGAGTACTCAACCAAGTCATTCTGAGAATAGTGTATGCGGCGAC
CGAGTTGCTCTTGCCCGGCGTCAATACGGGATAATACCGCGCCACATAGCAGAACTTTAAAAGTGCTCAT
CATTGGAAAACGTTCTTCGGGGCGAAAACTCTCAAGGATCTTACCGCTGTTGAGATCCAGTTCGATGTAA
CCCACTCGTGCACCCAACTGATCTTCAGCATCTTTTACTTTCACCAGCGTTTCTGGGTGAGCAAAAACAG
GAAGGCAAAATGCCGCAAAAAAGGGAATAAGGGCGACACGGAAATGTTGAATACTCATACTCTTCCTTTT
TCAATATTATTGAAGCATTTATCAGGGTTATTGTCTCATGAGCGGATACATATTTGAATGTATTTAGAAA
AATAAACAAATAGGGGTTCCGCGCACATTTCCCCGAAAAGTGCCACCTGACGTCGACGGATCGGGAGATC
GATCTCCCGATCCCCTAGGGTCGACTCTCAGTACAATCTGCTCTGATGCCGCATAGTTAAGCCAGTATCT
GCTCCCTGCTTGTGTGTTGGAGGTCGCTGAGTAGTGCGCGAGCAAAATTTAAGCTACAACAAGGCAAGGC
TTGACCGACAATTGCATGAAGAATCTGCTTAGGGTTAGGCGTTTTGCGCTGCTTCGCGATGTACGGGCCA
GATATACGCGTTGACATTGATTATTGACTAGTTATTAATAGTAATCAATTACGGGGTCATTAGTTCATAG
CCCATATATGGAGTTCCGCGTTACATAACTTACGGTAAATGGCCCGCCTGGCTGACCGCCCAACGACCCC
CGCCCATTGACGTCAATAATGACGTATGTTCCCATAGTAACGCCAATAGGGACTTTCCATTGACGTCAAT
GGGTGGAGTATTTACGGTAAACTGCCCACTTGGCAGTACATCAAGTGTATC
